>Addgene plasmid #18937 | pTA-attB | depositor full sequence | sequence record 8891 | Author sequence
AGCTTGGTACCGAGCTCGGATCCACTAGTAACGGCCGCCAGTGTGCTGGAATTCGGCTTGGCTGTCGACA
TGCCCGCCGTGACCGTCGAGAACCCGCTGACGCTGCCCCGCGTATCCGCACCCGCCGACGCCGTCGCACG
TCCCGTGCTCACCGTGACCACCGCGCCCAGCGGTTTCGAGGGCGAGGGCTTCCCGGTGCGCCGCGCGTTC
GCCGGGATCAACTACCGCCACCTCGACCCGTTCATCATGATGGACCAGATGGGTGAGGTGGAGTACGCGC
CCGGGGAGCCCAAGGGCACGCCCTGGCACCCGCACCGCGGCTTCGAGACCGTGACCTACATCGTCGACGG
TACCTGGAATTCTGCAGATATCCATCACACTGGCGGCCGCTCGAGCATGCATCTAGAGGGCCCAATTCGC
CCTATAGTGAGTCGTATTACAATTCACTGGCCGTCGTTTTACAACGTCGTGACTGGGAAAACCCTGGCGT
TACCCAACTTAATCGCCTTGCAGCACATCCCCCTTTCGCCAGCTGGCGTAATAGCGAAGAGGCCCGCACC
GATCGCCCTTCCCAACAGTTGCGCAGCCTGAATGGCGAATGGG
[124 nt withheld, positions 604-727]
C
[56 nt withheld, positions 729-784]
AGCTTTACGGCACCTCGACCG
[64 nt withheld, positions 806-869]
CCTTTGACGTTGGAGTCCACGTTCTTT
[37 nt withheld, positions 897-933]
ACCCTATCGCGGTCTATTCTTTTGATTTATAAGGGATTTTGCCGATTTCGGCCTATTGGTTAAAAAATGA
GCTGATTTAACAAATTCAGGGCGCAAGGGCTGCTAAAGGAACCGGAACACGTAGAAAGCCAGTCCGCAGA
AACGGTGCTGACCCCGGATGAATGTCAGCTACTGGGCTATCTGGACAAGGGAAAACGCAAGCGCAAAGAG
AAAGCAGGTAGCTTGCAGTGGGCTTACATGGCGATAGCTAGACTGGGCGGTTTTATGGACAGCAAGCGAA
CCGGAATTGCCAGCTGGGGCGCCCTCTGGTAAGGTTGGGAAGCCCTGCAAAGTAAACTGGATGGCTTTCT
TGCCGCCAAGGATCTGATGGCGCAGGGGATCAAGATCTGATCAAGAGACAGGATGAGGATCGTTTCGCAT
GATTGAACAAGATGGATTGCACGCAGGTTCTCCGGCCGCTTGGGTGGAGAGGCTATTCGGCTATGACTGG
GCACAACAGACAATCGGCTGCTCTGATGCCGCCGTGTTCCGGCTGTCAGCGCAGGGGCGCCCGGTTCTTT
TTGTCAAGACCGACCTGTCCGGTGCCCTGAATGAACTGCAGGACGAGGCAGCGCGGCTATCGTGGCTGGC
CACGACGGGCGTTCCTTGCGCAGCTGTGCTCGACGTTGTCACTGAAGCGGGAAGGGACTGGCTGCTATTG
GGCGAAGTGCCGGGGCAGGATCTCCTGTCATCTCGCCTTGCTCCTGCCGAGAAAGTATCCATCATGGCTG
ATGCAATGCGGCGGCTGCATACGCTTGATCCGGCTACCTGCCCATTCGACCACCAAGCGAAACATCGCAT
CGAGCGAGCACGTACTCGGATGGAAGCCGGTCTTGTCGATCAGGATGATCTGGACGAAGAGCATCAGGGG
CTCGCGCCAGCCGAACTGTTCGCCAGGCTCAAGGCGCGCATGCCCGACGGCGAGGATCTCGTCGTGATCC
ATGGCGATGCCTGCTTGCCGAATATCATGGTGGAAAATGGCCGCTTTTCTGGATTCAACGACTGTGGCCG
GCTGGGTGTGGCGGACCGCTATCAGGACATAGCGTTGGATACCCGTGATATTGCTGAAGAGCTTGGCGGC
GAATGGGCTGACCGCTTCCTCGTGCTTTACGGTATCGCCGCTCCCGATTCGCAGCGCATCGCCTTCTATC
GCCTTCTTGACGAGTTCTTCTGAATTGAAAAAGGAAGAGTATGAGTATTCAACATTTCCGTGTCGCCCTT
ATTCCCTTTTTTGCGGCATTTTGCCTTCCTGTTTTTGCTCACCCAGAAACGCTGGTGAAAGTAAAAGATG
CTGAAGATCAGTTGGGTGCACGAGTGGGTTACATCGAACTGGATCTCAACAGCGGTAAGATCCTTGAGAG
TTTTCGCCCCGAAGAACGTTTTCCAATGATGAGCACTTTTAAAGTTCTGCTATGTCATACACTATTATCC
CGTATTGACGCCGGGCAAGAGCAACTCGGTCGCCGGGCGCGGTATTCTCAGAATGACTTGGTTGAGTACT
CACCAGTCACAGAAAAGCATCTTACGGATGGCATGACAGTAAGAGAATTATGCAGTGCTGCCATAACCAT
GAGTGATAACACTGCGGCCAACTTACTTCTGACAACGATCGGAGGACCGAAGGAGCTAACCGCTTTTTTG
CACAACATGGGGGATCATGTAACTCGCCTTGATCGTTGGGAACCGGAGCTGAATGAAGCCATACCAAACG
ACGAGAGTGACACCACGATGCCTGTAGCAATGCCAACAACGTTGCGCAAACTATTAACTGGCGAACTACT
TACTCTAGCTTCCCGGCAACAATTAATAGACTGGATGGAGGCGGATAAAGTTGCAGGACCACTTCTGCGC
TCGGCCCTTCCGGCTGGCTGGTTTATTGCTGATAAATCTGGAGCCGGTGAGCGTGGGTCTCGCGGTATCA
TTGCAGCACTGGGGCCAGATGGTAAGCCCTCCCGTATCGTAGTTATCTACACGACGGGGAGTCAGGCAAC
TATGGATGAACGAAATAGACAGATCGCTGAGATAGGTGCCTCACTGATTAAGCATTGGTAACTGTCAGAC
CAAGTTTACTCATATATACTTTAGATTGATTTAAAACTTCATTTTTAATTTAAAAGGATCTAGGTGAAGA
TCCTTTTTGATAATCTCATGACCAAAATCCCTTAACGTGAGTTTTCGTTCCACTGAGCGTCAGACCCCGT
AGAAAAGATCAAAGGATCTTCTTGAGATCCTTTTTTTCTGCGCGTAATCTGCTGCTTGCAAACAAAAAAA
CCACCGCTACCAGCGGTGGTTTGTTTGCCGGATCAAGAGCTACCAACTCTTTTTCCGAAGGTAACTGGCT
TCAGCAGAGCGCAGATACCAAATACTGTCCTTCTAGTGTAGCCGTAGTTAGGCCACCACTTCAAGAACTC
TGTAGCACCGCCTACATACCTCGCTCTGCTAATCCTGTTACCAGTGGCTGCTGCCAGTGGCGATAAGTCG
TGTCTTACCGGGTTGGACTCAAGACGATAGTTACCGGATAAGGCGCAGCGGTCGGGCTGAACGGGGGGTT
CGTGCACACAGCCCAGCTTGGAGCGAACGACCTACACCGAACTGAGATACCTACAGCGTGAGCATTGAGA
AAGCGCCACGCTTCCCGAAGGGAGAAAGGCGGACAGGTATCCGGTAAGCGGCAGGGTCGGAACAGGAGAG
CGCACGAGGGAGCTTCCAGGGGGAAACGCCTGGTATCTTTATAGTCCTGTCGGGTTTCGCCACCTCTGAC
TTGAGCGTCGATTTTTGTGATGCTCGTCAGGGGGGCGGAGCCTATGGAAAAACGCCAGCAACGCGGCCTT
TTTACGGTTCCTGGCCTTTTGCTGGCCTTTTGCTCACATGTTCTTTCCTGCGTTATCCCCTGATTCTGTG
GATAACCGTATTACCGCCTTTGAGTGAGCTGATACCGCTCGCCGCAGCCGAACGACCGAGCGCAGCGAGT
CAGTGAGCGAGGAAGCGGAAGAGCGCCCAATACGCAAACCGCCTCTCCCCGCGCGTTGGCCGATTCATTA
ATGCAGCTGGCACGACAGGTTTCCCGACTGGAAAGCGGGCAGTGAGCGCAACGCAATTAATGTGAGTTAG
CTCACTCATTAGGCACCCCAGGCTTTACACTTTATGCTTCCGGCTCGTATGTTGTGTGGAATTGTGAGCG
GATAACAATTTCACACAGGAAACAGCTATGACCATGATTACGCCA
Features (pLannotate 1.2.2; 13 found; start..end, strand, type, name):
    258..327     -  protein_bind   attB: attB site for the φC31 integrase (Groth et al., 2000) phage φC31 integrase
    421..439     -  promoter       T7 promoter: promoter for bacteriophage T7 RNA polymerase
    442..599     +  CDS            lacZα (fragment): LacZα fragment of β-galactosidase; lacZ fragment
    604..1017    +  rep_origin     f1 ori (sequence partly withheld): f1 bacteriophage origin of replication; arrow indicates direction of (+) strand synthesis
   1021..1320    +  CDS            tnpA (fragment): TN5P_ECOLX - Also known as tnp. Experimental evidence at protein level: Swiss-Prot protein existence level 1. Mediates transposition of transposon Tn5 by a 'cut and paste' mechanism. First, the monomeric transposase binds the 19 bp inverted DNA repeats flanking the transposon. Then, dimerization of the DNA- bound transposase creates a synaptic DNA complex. After nicking of the first DNA strand, excision of the transposon proceeds through a series of intermediates. The transposase then mediates the insertion of the transposon at a new site by strand transfer. The activity of the wild- type tran
   1352..2146    +  CDS            NeoR/KanR: aminoglycoside phosphotransferase from Tn5; aph(3')-II (or nptII); confers resistance to neomycin, kanamycin, and G418 (Geneticin®)
   2147..2163    +  promoter       AmpR promoter (fragment): bla
   2164..3024    +  CDS            AmpR: β-lactamase; bla; confers resistance to ampicillin, carbenicillin, and related antibiotics
   3195..3783    +  rep_origin     ori: high-copy-number ColE1/pMB1/pBR322/pUC origin of replication
   3966..4058    +  CDS            lacI (fragment): lac repressor; lacI; The lac repressor binds to the lac operator to inhibit transcription in E. coli. This inhibition can be relieved by adding lactose or isopropyl-β-D-thiogalactopyranoside (IPTG).
   4071..4092    +  protein_bind   CAP binding site: CAP binding activates transcription in the presence of cAMP. E. coli catabolite activator protein
   4107..4137    +  promoter       lac promoter: promoter for the E. coli lac operon
   4145..4161    +  protein_bind   lac operator: The lac repressor binds to the lac operator to inhibit transcription in E. coli. This inhibition can be relieved by adding lactose or isopropyl-β-D-thiogalactopyranoside (IPTG). lac repressor encoded by lacI
