[The description below was written by a language model from this plasmid's Addgene catalogue record and pLannotate feature annotations shown in this document.]
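Description:
pTA-attB is a small bacterial cloning plasmid built on the pCR2.1 TA-cloning backbone that carries the bacterial attachment site (attB) recognised by the phage φC31 integrase. The record gives the insert as a 285 bp fragment. The feature table, drawn from the depositor's full 4,198 nt sequence, annotates a 70 bp core attB element in reverse orientation within the cloning region. That region lies between the lac promoter/operator and CAP binding site on one side and a T7 promoter and a residual lacZα fragment on the other, consistent with the insert interrupting the lacZα blue/white screening cassette of the parent vector. The catalogue lists the insert species as budding yeast, which does not fit the insert's description as a phage φC31 bacterial attachment site. That field is best treated with caution.

The plasmid replicates at high copy in E. coli from a ColE1/pUC-type origin and also carries an f1 origin, which allows single-stranded DNA production. Selection is by two markers, AmpR (β-lactamase) and the Tn5-derived NeoR/KanR aminoglycoside phosphotransferase, matching the catalogued ampicillin and kanamycin resistance. The short tnpA and lacI fragments in the annotation are backbone remnants rather than functional genes. Although catalogued as a bacterial expression vector, the construct encodes no protein payload. It mainly provides a source of the attB sequence, which φC31 integrase recombines unidirectionally with its partner attP site. The associated publication concerns phage integrase-directed site-specific integration in human cells, so the plasmid probably serves as an attB substrate or as a template for subcloning attB into other vectors for integrase-mediated recombination, although the record does not state its exact role.
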