Addgene plasmid #18937: pTA-attB
Depositing lab: Michele Calos. Depositing organization: Stanford University. Publication: A phage integrase directs efficient site-specific integration in human cells. Groth AC, Olivares EC, Thyagarajan B, Calos MP. Proc Natl Acad Sci U S A. 2000 May 23. 97(11):5995-6000. 10.1073/pnas.090527097 PubMed 10801973.
Backbone
  Vector backbone: pCR2.1
  Backbone manufacturer: Invitrogen
  Backbone size w/o insert (bp): 3805
  Vector type: Bacterial Expression
Growth in bacteria
  Bacterial resistance: Ampicillin and Kanamycin, 100 & 50 μg/mL
  Growth temperature: 37°C
  Growth strain: DH5alpha
  Copy number: High Copy
Gene/Insert
  Gene/Insert name: phiC31 attB (alt name: phiC31 bacterial attachment site)
  Species: S. cerevisiae (budding yeast)
  Insert size (bp): 285
  GenBank ID: X60952
  Cloning method: Restriction Enzyme
  Sequencing primers: 5′ n/a
Terms and licenses: Academic/Nonprofit Terms; Industry Terms: Not Available to Industry
How to cite: pTA-attB was a gift from Michele Calos (Addgene plasmid # 18937 ; http://n2t.net/addgene:18937 ; RRID:Addgene_18937)
