>Addgene plasmid #18937 | pTA-attB | addgene partial sequence | sequence record 24800 | M13-rev 5'-CAGGAAACAGCTATGACC-3'
GACTGGNCGAGCTGGATCCACTAGTAACGGCCGCCAGTGTGCTGGAATTCGGCTTGTCGACATGCCCGCC
GTGACCGTCGAGAACCCGCTGACGCTGCCCCGCGTATCCGCACCCGCCGACGCCGTCGCACGTCCCGTGC
TCACCGTGACCACCGCGCCCAGCGGTTTCGAGGGCGAGGGCTTCCCGGTGCGCCGCGCGTTCGCCGGGAT
CAACTACCGCCACCTCGACCCGTTCATCATGATGGACCAGATGGGTGAGGTGGAGTACGCGCCCGGGGAG
CCCAAGGGCACGCCCTGGCACCCGCACCGCGGCTTCGAGACCGTGACCTACATCGTCGACGGTACCTGAA
GCCGAATTCTGCAGATATCCATCACACTGGCGGCCGCTCGAGCATGCATCTAGAGGGCCCAATTCGCCCT
ATAGTGAGTCGTATTACAATTCACTGGCCGTCGTTTTACAACGTCGTGACTGGGAAAACCCTGGCGTTAC
CCAACTTAATCGCCTTGCAGCACATCCCCCTTTCGCCAGCTGGCGTAATAGCGAAGAGGCCCGCACCGAT
CGCCCTTCCCAACAGTTGCGCAGCCTGAATGGCGAATGG
[124 nt withheld, positions 600-723]
CGCCGGCTTTCCCGTCAAGCTCTAATCGTGGGCTCCTTNAGGNTNCGATTAGTGCTTACGCACTCGACCC
AAAANTTGATAGGTGATGTTCAGTATGGGCNCGCNTGAAANGTTTTCNCCTTGA
