>Addgene plasmid #18937 | pTA-attB | addgene partial sequence | sequence record 24801 | attB-R 5'-gtcgacatgcccgccgtgaccg-3'
AGCTACTCCCGCGTATCGCACCCGCCGACGCCGTCGCACGTCCCGTGCTCACCGTGACCACCGCGCCCAG
CGGTTTCGAGGGCGAGGGCTTCCCGGTGCGCCGCGCGTTCGCCGGGATCAACTACCGCCACCTCGACCCG
TTCATCATGATGGACCAGATGGGTGAGGTGGAGTACGCGCCCGGGGAGCCCAAGGGCACGCCCTGGCACC
CGCACCGCGGCTTCGAGACCGTGACCTACATCGTCGACGGTACCTGAAGCCGAATTCTGCAGATATCCAT
CACACTGGCGGCCGCTCGAGCATGCATCTAGAGGGCCCAATTCGCCCTATAGTGAGTCGTATTACAATTC
ACTGGCCGTCGTTTTACAACGTCGTGACTGGGAAAACCCTGGCGTTACCCAACTTAATCGCCTTGCAGCA
CATCCCCCTTTCGCCAGCTGGCGTAATAGCGAAGAGGCCCGCACCGATCGCCCTTCCCAACAGTTGCGCA
GCCTGAATGGCGAATGG
[124 nt withheld, positions 508-631]
C
[91 nt withheld, positions 633-723]
AGGGTGATGGTTCAGGTANGGGGCCATCGCCTNAATANACGGTTTTNCNCCNTTTGACGTTGGANTTC
